>Addgene plasmid #160545 | pEFEX3-A2aGH | depositor full sequence | sequence record 311078 | Sequence starts in the vicinity of the AmpR -> PREV1-FEX1 -> -> GAL1P -> A2a. NB that PREV1-FEX1 and GAL1P-A2a are on opp strand
CATGAGATTATCAAAAAGGATCTTCACCTAGATCCTTTTAAATTAAAAATGAAGTTTTAAATCAATCTAA
AGTATATATGAGTAAACTTGGTCTGACAGTTACCAATGCTTAATCAGTGAGGCACCTATCTCAGCGATCT
GTCTATTTCGTTCATCCATAGTTGCCTGACTCCCCGTCGTGTAGATAACTACGATACGGGAGCGCTTACC
ATCTGGCCCCAGTGCTGCAATGATACCGCGAGACCCACGCTCACCGGCTCCAGATTTATCAGCAATAAAC
CAGCCAGCCGGAAGGGCCGAGCGCAGAAGTGGTCCTGCAACTTTATCCGCCTCCATTCAGTCTATTAATT
GTTGCCGGGAAGCTAGAGTAAGTAGTTCGCCAGTTAATAGTTTGCGCAACGTTGTTGGCATTGCTACAGG
CATCGTGGTGTCACTCTCGTCGTTTGGTATGGCTTCATTCAGCTCCGGTTCCCAACGATCAAGGCGAGTT
ACATGATCCCCCATGTTGTGCAAAAAAGCGGTTAGCTCCTTCGGTCCTCCGATCGTTGTCAGAAGTAAGT
TGGCCGCAGTGTTATCACTCATGGTTATGGCAGCACTGCATAATTCTCTTACTGTCATGCCATCCGTAAG
ATGCTTTTCTGTGACTGGTGAGTACTCAACCAAGTCATTCTGAGAATAGTGTATGCGGCGACCGAGTTGC
TCTTGCCCGGCGTCAATACGGGATAATAGTGTATCACATAGCAGAACTTTAAAAGTGCTCATCATTGGAA
AACGTTCTTCGGGGCGAAAACTCTCAAGGATCTTACCGCTGTTGAGATCCAGTTCGATGTAACCCACTCG
TGCACCCAACTGATCTTCAGCATCTTTTACTTTCACCAGCGTTTCTGGGTGAGCAAAAACAGGAAGGCAA
AATGCCGCAAAAAAGGGAATAAGGGCGACACGGAAATGTTGAATACTCATACTCTACTCCTCGTCAATTC
TCTTAGGATTCGATTCACATTCATCTTTTTTTAGCTACTAATAGGATAAATTATAGGAATTTATAACAAA
TTGAAATATGGCAGGCAGCAAAATTAAAATTGTCTTAGTTTTTTAGTGTATAGAAGTGAATAGCTATATA
AAGTATGTGTAAAGTTGGTAACGGAACGAAAAATAGAAAAGGATATTACATGGGAAAACATGTTGTTTAC
GGAGAAATGAAAAGTATATTGTATTTTGTACGAGCTAAAAGTACAGTGGGAACAAAGTCGATTTTGTTAC
ATCTACACTGTTGTTATCAGATCTCGAGCTATTACAAGTCTTCTTCAGAAATAAGCTTTTGTTATCAGGA
GACGGTGACTGAGGTTCCTTGACCCCAGTAGTCCATACCATAGTAAGAACCCGTACAGTAATAGATACCC
ATGTCTTCAACTCTTAAGCTAACAAATCGGGTTGGTCAATCCTCTAGTCCAAGCATAGGATCCGAGAGTT
ATCACCAATAAGCAATATGAAATTGCAATCGAAACAGTATAATAAATAAGCATGTTAATAAATGATAGCT
TATACCCTTCATTGATAAACGTGCTAATGGTACTCAAAGTGCCGCAAAATCCGGATATTAACGCAGAAAC
AATATGACATGAATTCAACGAGTTCACAATTGGAACGTCCGTAGAAAAGTGTTTTTTACCACGTTGCACC
ATGGTAAATATGCCAATCAATAAAGTGGCGAAAACGTTTGCCAAGAAAGTACCCAATGGAAACTTTTTGT
TTGTTTTATTAAACATTTCTGCCAACCAATATCTTAGGAAACCAGCGAAAATTCCAAATAGACATGGTAG
TGTCCACTTGCCCCTCGAATAGTTCTCATAATACGCACACAGCACCACAAACAAAATAATTAATGGAAAA
GCTAGTGCATACGCGAGTTTATCCACAATATCAAAAAATTTCTTAAAAAATGGTGCTGGAGTTTTGAATT
TAAACTCTAGAATATTTTTTTCCATTTCTTGTGTATCAACATCACCAGCATTTTCCTTTACAGTGTCTGA
GGGAGGGGTATATGGCTTCGAAAACGAACTAGATCCATAAGCAACAATAACCTCCTTACCAAGTTGCCTA
CCGAAAATAAGACTACCCATGGAAACCATAAGATGAACGAGCAAGACAGATAAAAACTCCATTATACCGT
AAGCTCTGTTCGGCAGTTTTGTGTGGTTAGCGATATTACCGTTAGTTAAGTTTGTAGAGTGTTCGAACAT
CTCTAGCAGCATACTAGAAAAGGAAGACAGGGCACCACAGTACCCAGTAGTTACACCTAAAAACAAGACT
TGGTGATCTTTCATCCAAGTGTAAGCATTTAAAGATTGCATAATCCCCATTAGCATGCAGGATGAACAAT
TAGACCAGAGAACGGTCGGAGCAGTAACGAAGGCCGGAGTGTAGGTGGAAAGCGCCGTTATAGCCTGACG
TGTTTCAGTACCTAATATGCAGAACGTGGTGAATGTACAAAAAACATGAATATAATGGCTCAACTTGTGA
TTTGATATGACCGGATTGAAAATCATTTTGAATTCTCGCTGGATATGCCTAGAAATGCAGTATCGATTTA
TTTTGAGAAAATCTGTCAACTCGTTACTTCTTTGATAGGGAAATCTTTAGTTAAATTTGTTTAAAATTAA
GAACCAGGTCTTTAGACTATGCCAAAAGGTATTGGTGCTTAAAGGTTGCCGTAAACTCTAACTCTATATA
TCTCTAAGCCAATGTTTAAGTTGATGCGATGTGCATGATCACTTCACATTTTTTTCATGATTTTGTTTTC
TTCCTTAGCTACTTTTTTCCGTCTTGGTCTGTGTAAAAAAAAAATCGCTTCACTGAAGAAAAATATAAAT
AAAAAAAGGACATCAGCAAGTTCGTAGTCAATAAATGTGATGAGTAATTTGCGATAATCTACCCCAACTC
AAAGCATTCAATTCAAATGAAAGAAGAGTTCGTGAATTTTAATCTGGCTTACAGATTGGATCATAGCTTC
TAATATATCTTCCTTTTTATTTTAAAGTGATTAAAATATGTGGATGTCTGCATTAAGGTGAAGGCAGACT
ATAGTGAAAAATAGTAGCAAAGGCTTCATATAATGAACTACCTAGTTGTATTCAATTGGAATCTGTGAAC
GCGGCATTAAAAGAATATTTGAGCTTTTTTTGATTGTATTAACCTGAAGCTATCACGGTTTAGACTCATT
AAAAGAAAAATATCCGGTTGTATCGGATAACAACACAGGTCAGCTCTTATCGATGATAAGCTGTCAAAGA
TGAGAATTAATTCCACGGACTATAGACTATACTAGATACTCCGTCTACTGTACGATACACTTCCGCTCAG
GTCCTTGTCCTTTAACGAGGCCTTACCACTCTTTTGTTACTCTATTGATCCAGCTCAGCAAAGGCAGTGT
GATCTAAGATTCTATCTTCGCGATGTAGTAAAACTAGCTAGACCGAGAAAGAGACTAGAAATGCAAAAGG
CACTTCTACAATGGCTGCCATCATTATTATCCGATGTGACGCTGCAGCTTCTCAATGATATTCGAATACG
CTTTGAGGAGATACAGCCTAATATCCGACAAACTGTTTTACAGATTTACGATCGTACTTGTTACCCATCA
TTGAATTTTGAACATCCGAACCTGGGAGTTTTCCCTGAAACAGATAGTATATTTGAACCTGTATAATAAT
ATATAGTCTAGCGCTTTACGGAAGACAATGTATGTATTTCGGTTCCTGGAGAAACTATTGCATCTATTGC
ATAGGTAATCTTGCACGTCGCATCCCCGGTTCATTTTCTGCGTTTCCATCTTGCACTTCAATAGCATATC
TTTGTTAACGAAGCATCTGTGCTTCATTTTGTAGAACAAAAATGCAACGCGAGAGCGCTAATTTTTCAAA
CAAAGAATCTGAGCTGCATTTTTACAGAACAGAAATGCAACGCGAAAGCGCTATTTTACCAACGAAGAAT
CTGTGCTTCATTTTTGTAAAACAAAAATGCAACGCGACGAGAGCGCTAATTTTTCAAACAAAGAATCTGA
GCTGCATTTTTACAGAACAGAAATGCAACGCGAGAGCGCTATTTTACCAACAAAGAATCTATACTTCTTT
TTTGTTCTACAAAAATGCATCCCGAGAGCGCTATTTTTCTAACAAAGCATCTTAGATTACTTTTTTTCTC
CTTTGTGCGCTCTATAATGCAGTCTCTTGATAACTTTTTGCACTGTAGGTCCGTTAAGGTTAGAAGAAGG
CTACTTTGGTGTCTATTTTCTCTTCCATAAAAAAAGCCTGACTCCACTTCCCGCGTTTACTGATTACTAG
CGAAGCTGCGGGTGCATTTTTTCAAGATAAAGGCATCCCCGATTATATTCTATACCGATGTGGATTGCGC
ATACTTTGTGAACAGAAAGTGATAGCGTTGATGATTCTTCATTGGTCAGAAAATTATGAACGGTTTCTTC
TATTTTGTCTCTATATACTACGTATAGGAAATGTTTACATTTTCGTATTGTTTTCGATTCACTCTATGAA
TAGTTCTTACTACAATTTTTTTGTCTAAAGAGTAATACTAGAGATAAACATAAAAAATGTAGAGGTCGAG
TTTAGATGCAAGTTCAAGGAGCGAAAGGTGGATGGGTAGGTTATATAGGGATATAGCACAGAGATATATA
GCAAAGAGATACTTTTGAGCAATGTTTGTGGAAGCGGTATTCGCAATGGGAAGCTCC
[37 nt withheld, positions 4748-4784]
A
[37 nt withheld, positions 4786-4822]
ATTTTGTTAAAATTCGCGTTAAATTTTTGTTAAATCAGCTCATTTTTTAACGAATAGCCCGAAATCGGCA
AAATCCCTTATAAATCAAAAGAATAGACCGAGATAGGGTTGAGTGTTGTTCCAGTTTCCAACAAGAGTCC
ACTATTAAAGAACGTGGACTCCAACGTCAAAGGGCGAAAAAGG
[39 nt withheld, positions 5006-5044]
T
[35 nt withheld, positions 5046-5080]
GTAAATCGGAAGGGTAAACGGATGCCCCCATTTAGAGCTTGACGGGGAAAGCCGGCG
[41 nt withheld, positions 5138-5178]
GGCTAGGGCGGTGGGAAGTGTAGGGGTCACGCTGGGCGTAACCACCACACCCGCCGCGCTTAATGGGGCG
CTACAGGGCGCGTGGGGATGATCCACTAGTACGGATTAGAAGCCGCCGAGCGGGTGACAGCCCTCCGAAG
GAAGACTCTCCTCCGTGCGTCCTCGTCCTCACCGGTCGCGTTCCTGAAACGCAGATGTGCCTCGCGCCGC
ACTGCTCCGAACAATAAAGATTCTACAATACTAGCTTTTATGGTTATGAAGAGGAAAAATTGGCAGTAAC
CTGGCCCCACAAACCTTCAAATGAACGAATCAAATTAACAACCATAGGATGATAATGCGATTAGTTTTTT
AGCCTTATTTCTGGGGTAATTAATCAGCGAAGCGATGATTTTTGATCTATTAACAGATATATAAATGCAA
AAACTGCATTAACCACTTTAACTAATACTTTCAACATTTTCGGTTTGTATTACTTCTTATTCAAATGTAA
TAAAAGTATCAACAAAAAATTGTTAATATACCTCTATACTTTAACGTCAAGGAGAAAAAACCCCGGATCG
GACTACTAGCAGCTGTAATACGACTCACTATAGGGAATATTAAGCTTGGATCATGAAGGTTTTGATTGTC
TTGTTGGCTATCTTCGCTGCTTTGCCCTTGGCTCTAGCTCAACCGGTTATTTCTACTACCGTCGGTTCCG
CTGCAGAAGGCTCTTTGGACAAGAGAGAAGCTCGGCCGGACGTCATGCCCATCATGGGCTCCTCGGTGTA
CATCACGGTGGAGCTGGCCATTGCTGTGCTGGCCATCCTGGGCAATGTGCTGGTGTGCTGGGCCGTGTGG
CTCAACAGCAACCTGCAGAACGTCACCAACTACTTTGTGGTGTCACTGGCGGCGGCCGACATCGCAGTGG
GTGTGCTCGCCATCCCCTTTGCCATCACCATCAGCACCGGGTTCTGCGCTGCCTGCCACGGCTGCCTCTT
CATTGCCTGCTTCGTCCTGGTCCTCACGCAGAGCTCCATCTTCAGTCTCCTGGCCATCGCCATTGACCGC
TACATTGCCATCCGCATCCCGCTCCGGTACAATGGCTTGGTGACCGGCACGAGGGCTAAGGGCATCATTG
CCATCTGCTGGGTGCTGTCGTTTGCCATCGGCCTGACTCCCATGCTAGGTTGGAACAACTGCGGTCAGCC
AAAGGAGGGCAAGAACCACTCCCAGGGCTGCGGGGAGGGCCAAGTGGCCTGTCTCTTTGAGGATGTGGTC
CCCATGAACTACATGGTGTACTTCAACTTCTTTGCCTGTGTGCTGGTGCCCCTGCTGCTCATGCTGGGTG
TCTATTTGCGGATCTTCCTGGCGGCGCGACGACAGCTGAAGCAGATGGAGAGCCAGCCTCTGCCGGGGGA
GCGGGCACGGTCCACACTGCAGAAGGAGGTCCATGCTGCCAAGTCACTGGCCATCATTGTGGGGCTCTTT
GCCCTCTGCTGGCTGCCCCTACACATCATCAACTGCTTCACTTTCTTCTGCCCCGACTGCAGCCACGCCC
CTCTCTGGCTCATGTACCTGGCCATCGTCCTCTCCCACACCAATTCGGTTGTGAATCCCTTCATCTACGC
CTACCGTATCCGCGAGTTCCGCCAGACCTTCCGCAAGATCATTCGCAGCCACGTCCTGAGGCAGCAAGAA
CCTTTCAAGGCAGCTGGCACCAGTGCCCGGGTCTTGGCAGCTCATGGCAGTGACGGAGAGCAGGTCAGCC
TCCGTCTCAACGGCCACCCGCCAGGAGTGTGGGCCAACGGCAGTGCTCCCCACCCTGAGCGGAGGCCCAA
TGGCTACGCCCTGGGGCTGGTGAGTGGAGGGAGTGCCCAAGAGTCCCAGGGGAACACGGGCCTCCCAGAC
GTGGAGCTCCTTAGCCATGAGCTCAAGGGAGTGTGCCCAGAGCCCCCTGGCCTAGATGACCCCCTGGCCC
AGGATGGAGCAGGAGTGTCCCCGCGGATGGTGAGCAAGGGCGAGGAGCTGTTCACCGGGGTGGTGCCCAT
CCTGGTCGAGCTGGACGGCGACGTAAACGGCCACAAGTTCAGCGTGTCCGGCGAGGGCGAGGGCGATGCC
ACCTACGGCAAGCTGACCCTGAAGTTCATCTGCACCACCGGCAAGCTGCCCGTGCCCTGGCCCACCCTCG
TGACCACCCTGACCTACGGCGTGCAGTGCTTCAGCCGCTACCCCGACCACATGAAGCAGCACGACTTCTT
CAAGTCCGCCATGCCCGAAGGCTACGTCCAGGAGCGCACCATCTTCTTCAAGGACGACGGCAACTACAAG
ACCCGCGCCGAGGTGAAGTTCGAGGGCGACACCCTGGTGAACCGCATCGAGCTGAAGGGCATCGACTTCA
AGGAGGACGGCAACATCCTGGGGCACAAGCTGGAGTACAACTACAACAGCCACAACGTCTATATCATGGC
CGACAAGCAGAAGAACGGCATCAAGGTGAACTTCAAGATCCGCCACAACATCGAGGACGGCAGCGTGCAG
CTCGCCGACCACTACCAGCAGAACACCCCCATCGGCGACGGCCCCGTGCTGCTGCCCGACAACCACTACC
TGAGCACCCAGTCCGCCCTGAGCAAAGACCCCAACGAGAAGCGCGATCACATGGTCCTGCTGGAGTTCGT
GACCGCCGCCGGGATCACTCTCGGCATGGACGAGCTGTACAAGCACGTGTCATCACATCATCATCATCAT
CATCATCATCATCATTAATAACTTAAGAGTTGAAGACATGGGTATCTATTACTGTACGGCTCGAGCATGC
ATCTAGAGGGCCGCATCATGTAATTAGTTATGTCACGCTTACATTCACGCCCTCCCCCCACATCCGCTCT
AACCGAAAAGGAAGGAGTTAGACAACCTGAAGTCTAGGTCCCTATTTATTTTTTTATAGTTATGTTAGTA
TTAAGAACGTTATTTATATTTCAAATTTTTCTTTTTTTTCTGTACAGACGCGTGTACGCATGTAACATTA
TACTGAAAACCTTGCTTGAGAAGGTTTTGGGACGCTCGAAGGCTTTAATTTGCGGCCCTGCATTAATGAA
TCGGCCAACGCGCGGGGAGAGGCGGTTTGCGTATTGGGCGCTCTTCCGCTTCCTCGCTCACTGACTCGCT
GCGCTCGGTCGTTCGGCTGCGGCGAGCGGTATCAGCTCACTCAAAGGCGGTAATACGGTTATCCACAGAA
TCAGGGGATAACGCAGGAAAGAACATGTGAGCAAAAGGCCAGCAAAAGCCCAGGAACCGTAAAAAGGCCG
CGTTGCTGGCGTTTTTCCATAGGCTCCGCCCCCCTGACGAGCATCACAAAAATCGACGCTCAAGTCAGAG
GTGGCGAAACCCGACAGGACTATAAAGATACCAGGCGTTTCCCCCTGGAAGCTCCCTCGTGCGCTCTCCT
GTTCCGACCCTGCCGCTTACCGGATACCTGTCCGCCTTTCTCCCTTCGGGAAGCGTGGCGCTTTCTCATA
GCTCACGCTGTAGGTATCTCAGTTCGGTGTAGGTCGTTCGCTCCAAGCTGGGCTGTGTGCACGAACCCCC
CGTTCAGCCCGACCGCTGCGCCTTATCCGGTAACTATCGTCTTGAGTCCAACCCGGTAAGACACGACTTA
TCGCCACTGGCAGCAGCCACTGGTAACAGGATTAGCAGAGCGAGGTATGTAGGCGGTGCTACAGAGTTCT
TGAAGTGGTGGCCTAACTACGGCTACACTAGAAGGACAGTATTTGGTATCTGCGCTCTGCTGAAGCCAGT
TACCTTCGGAAAAAGAGTTGGTAGCTCTTGATCCGGCAAACAAACCACCGCTGGTAGCGGTGGTTTTTTT
GTTTGCAAGCAGCAGATTACGCGCAGAAAAAAAGGATCTCAAGAAGATCCTTTGATCTTTTCTACGGGGT
CTGACGCTCAGTGGAACGAAAACTCACGTTAAGGGATTTTGGT
Features (pLannotate 1.2.2; 14 found; start..end, strand, type, name):
    100..960     -  CDS            AmpR: β-lactamase; bla; confers resistance to ampicillin, carbenicillin, and related antibiotics
   1328..1429    -  CDS            HVM33_MOUSE (fragment): Experimental evidence at protein level: Swiss-Prot protein existence level 1. From Mus musculus (Mouse).
   1422..2546    -  CDS            FEX1: FEX1_YEAST - Experimental evidence at protein level: Swiss-Prot protein existence level 1. Fluoride channel required for the rapid expulsion of cytoplasmic fluoride. From Saccharomyces cerevisiae (strain ATCC 204508 / S288c) (Baker's yeast).
   3278..3703    +  CDS            RAF1 (fragment): RAF_YEAST - Experimental evidence at transcript level: Swiss-Prot protein existence level 2. Antagonizes transcriptional repression of recombinase FLP by REP1-REP2. May play a role in plasmid partitioning. From Saccharomyces cerevisiae (strain ATCC 204508 / S288c) (Baker's yeast).
   3857..4737    -  rep_origin     2μ ori: yeast 2μ plasmid origin of replication
   4806..5261    -  rep_origin     f1 ori (sequence partly withheld): f1 bacteriophage origin of replication; arrow indicates direction of (+) strand synthesis
   5280..5722    +  promoter       GAL1 promoter: S. cerevisiae GAL1; inducible promoter, regulated by Gal4
   5754..5772    +  promoter       T7 promoter: promoter for bacteriophage T7 RNA polymerase
   5923..7158    +  CDS            ADORA2A: AA2AR_HUMAN - Also known as ADORA2. Experimental evidence at protein level: Swiss-Prot protein existence level 1. Receptor for adenosine (By similarity). The activity of this receptor is mediated by G proteins which activate adenylyl cyclase (By similarity). From Homo sapiens (Human).
   7165..7881    +  CDS            EGFP: EGFP is a basic (constitutively fluorescent) green fluorescent protein published in 1996, derived from Aequorea victoria. It is reported to be a rapidly-maturing weak dimer with moderate acid sensitivity.
   7894..7911    +  CDS            capTEV™ (fragment): composite tag for in vivo biotinylation, TEV protease cleavage, and 6xHis tagging
   7994..8241    +  terminator     CYC1 terminator: S. cerevisiae CYC1; transcription terminator for CYC1
   8246..8299    -  CDS            lacI (fragment): lac repressor; lacI; The lac repressor binds to the lac operator to inhibit transcription in E. coli. This inhibition can be relieved by adding lactose or isopropyl-β-D-thiogalactopyranoside (IPTG).
   8482..9070    -  rep_origin     ori: high-copy-number ColE1/pMB1/pBR322/pUC origin of replication
