>Addgene plasmid #160545 | pEFEX3-A2aGH | addgene full sequence | sequence record 317846 | Addgene NGS Result
AACGAAAACTCACGTTAAGGGATTTTGGTCATGAGATTATCAAAAAGGATCTTCACCTAGATCCTTTTAA
ATTAAAAATGAAGTTTTAAATCAATCTAAAGTATATATGAGTAAACTTGGTCTGACAGTTACCAATGCTT
AATCAGTGAGGCACCTATCTCAGCGATCTGTCTATTTCGTTCATCCATAGTTGCCTGACTCCCCGTCGTG
TAGATAACTACGATACGGGAGGGCTTACCATCTGGCCCCAGTGCTGCAATGATACCGCGAGACCCACGCT
CACCGGCTCCAGATTTATCAGCAATAAACCAGCCAGCCGGAAGGGCCGAGCGCAGAAGTGGTCCTGCAAC
TTTATCCGCCTCCATCCAGTCTATTAATTGTTGCCGGGAAGCTAGAGTAAGTAGTTCGCCAGTTAATAGT
TTGCGCAACGTTGTTGCCATTGCTACAGGCATCGTGGTGTCACGCTCGTCGTTTGGTATGGCTTCATTCA
GCTCCGGTTCCCAACGATCAAGGCGAGTTACATGATCCCCCATGTTGTGCAAAAAAGCGGTTAGCTCCTT
CGGTCCTCCGATCGTTGTCAGAAGTAAGTTGGCCGCAGTGTTATCACTCATGGTTATGGCAGCACTGCAT
AATTCTCTTACTGTCATGCCATCCGTAAGATGCTTTTCTGTGACTGGTGAGTACTCAACCAAGTCATTCT
GAGAATAGTGTATGCGGCGACCGAGTTGCTCTTGCCCGGCGTCAATACGGGATAATACCGCGCCACATAG
CAGAACTTTAAAAGTGCTCATCATTGGAAAACGTTCTTCGGGGCGAAAACTCTCAAGGATCTTACCGCTG
TTGAGATCCAGTTCGATGTAACCCACTCGTGCACCCAACTGATCTTCAGCATCTTTTACTTTCACCAGCG
TTTCTGGGTGAGCAAAAACAGGAAGGCAAAATGCCGCAAAAAAGGGAATAAGGGCGACACGGAAATGTTG
AATACTCATACTCTACTCCTCGTCAATTCTCTTAGGATTCGATTCACATTCATCTTTTTTTAGCTACTAA
TAGGATAAATTATAGGAATTTATAACAAATTGAAATATGGCAGGCAGCAAAATTAAAATTGTCTTAGTTT
TTTAGTGTATAGAAGTGAATAGCTATATAAAGTATGTGTAAAGTTGGTAACGGAACGAAAAATAGAAAAG
GATATTACATGGGAAAACATGTTGTTTACGGAGAAATGAAAAGTATATTGTATTTTGTACGAGCTAAAAG
TACAGTGGGAACAAAGTCGATTTTGTTACATCTACACTGTTGTTATCAGATCTCGAGCTATTACAAGTCT
TCTTCAGAAATAAGCTTTTGTTATCAGGAGACGGTGACTGAGGTTCCTTGACCCCAGTAGTCCATACCAT
AGTAAGAACCCGTACAGTAATAGATACCCATGTCTTCAACTCTTAAGCTAACAAATCGGGTTGGTCAATC
CTCTAGTCCAAGCATAGGATCCGAGAGTTATCACCAATAAGCAATATGAAATTGCAATCGAAACAGTATA
ATAAATAAGCATGTTAATAAATGATAGCTTATACCCTTCATTGATAAACGTGCTAATGGTACTCAAAGTG
CCGCAAAATCCGGATATTAACGCAGAAACAATATGACATGAATTCAACGAGTTCACAATTGGAACGTCCG
TAGAAAAGTGTTTTTTACCACGTTGCACCATGGTAAATATGCCAATCAATAAAGTGGCGAAAACGTTTGC
CAAGAAAGTACCCAATGGAAACTTTTTGTTTGTTTTATTAAACATTTCTGCCAACCAATATCTTAGGAAA
CCAGCGAAAATTCCAAATAGACATGGTAGTGTCCACTTGCCCCTCGAATAGTTCTCATAATACGCACACA
GCACCACAAACAAAATAATTAATGGAAAAGCTAGTGCATACGCGAGTTTATCCACAATATCAAAAAATTT
CTTAAAAAATGGTGCTGGAGTTTTGAATTTAAACTCTAGAATATTTTTTTCCATTTCTTGTGTATCAACA
TCACCAGCATTTTCCTTTACAGTGTCTGAGGGAGGGGTATATGGCTTCGAAAACGAACTAGATCCATAAG
CAACAATAACCTCCTTACCAAGTTGCCTACCGAAAATAAGACTACCCATGGAAACCATAAGATGAACGAG
CAAGACAGATAAAAACTCCATTATACCGTAAGCTCTGTTCGGCAGTTTTGTGTGGTTAGCGATATTACCG
TTAGTTAAGTTTGTAGAGTGTTCGAACATCTCTAGCAGCATACTAGAAAAGGAAGACAGGGCACCACAGT
ACCCAGTAGTTACACCTAAAAACAAGACTTGGTGATCTTTCATCCAAGTGTAAGCATTTAAAGATTGCAT
AATCCCCATTAGCATGCAGGATGAACAATTAGACCAGAGAACGGTCGGAGCAGTAACGAAGGCCGGAGTG
TAGGTGGAAAGCGCCGTTATAGCCTGACGTGTTTCAGTACCTAATATGCAGAACGTGGTGAATGTACAAA
AAACATGAATATAATGGCTCAACTTGTGATTTGATATGACCGGATTGAAAATCATTTTGAATTCTCGCTG
GATATGCCTAGAAATGCAGTATCGATTTATTTTGAGAAAATCTGTCAACTCGTTACTTCTTTGATAGGGA
AATCTTTAGTTAAATTTGTTTAAAATTAAGAACCAGGTCTTTAGACTATGCCAAAAGGTATTGGTGCTTA
AAGGTTGCCGTAAACTCTAACTCTATATATCTCTAAGCCAATGTTTAAGTTGATGCGATGTGCATGATCA
CTTCACATTTTTTTCATGATTTTGTTTTCTTCCTTAGCTACTTTTTTCCGTCTTGGTCTGTGTAAAAAAA
AAATCGCTTCACTGAAGAAAAATATAAATAAAAAAAGGACATCAGCAAGTTCGTAGTCAATAAATGTGAT
GAGTAATTTGCGATAATCTACCCCAACTCAAAGCATTCAATTCAAATGAAAGAAGAGTTCGTGAATTTTA
ATCTGGCTTACAGATTGGATCATAGCTTCTAATATATCTTCCTTTTTATTTTAAAGTGATTAAAATATGT
GGATGTCTGCATTAAGGTGAAGGCAGACTATAGTGAAAAATAGTAGCAAAGGCTTCATATAATGAACTAC
CTAGTTGTATTCAATTGGAATCTGTGAACGCGGCATTAAAAGAATATTTGAGCTTTTTTTGATTGTATTA
ACCTGAAGCTATCACGGTTTAGACTCATTAAAAGAAAAATATCCGGTTGTATCGGATAACACACAGGTCA
GCTCTTATCGATGATAAGCTGTCAAACATGAGAATTAATTCCACGGACTATAGACTATACCTAGTATACT
CCGTCTACTGTACGATACACTTCCGCTCAGGTCCTTGTCCTTTAACGAGGCCTTACCACTCTTTTGTTAC
TCTATTGATCCAGCTCAGCAAAGGCAGTGTGATCTAAGATTCTATCTTCGCGATGTAGTAAAACTAGCTA
GACCGAGAAAGAGACTAGAAATGCAAAAGGCACTTCTACAATGGCTGCCATCATTATTATCCGATGTGAC
GCTGCAGCTTCTCAATGATATTCGAATACGCTTTGAGGAGATACAGCCTAATATCCGACAAACTGTTTTA
CAGATTTACGATCGTACTTGTTACCCATCATTGAATTTTGAACATCCGAACCTGGGAGTTTTCCCTGAAA
CAGATAGTATATTTGAACCTGTATAATAATATATAGTCTAGCGCTTTACGGAAGACAATGTATGTATTTC
GGTTCCTGGAGAAACTATTGCATCTATTGCATAGGTAATCTTGCACGTCGCATCCCCGGTTCATTTTCTG
CGTTTCCATCTTGCACTTCAATAGCATATCTTTGTTAACGAAGCATCTGTGCTTCATTTTGTAGAACAAA
AATGCAACGCGAGAGCGCTAATTTTTCAAACAAAGAATCTGAGCTGCATTTTTACAGAACAGAAATGCAA
CGCGAAAGCGCTATTTTACCAACGAAGAATCTGTGCTTCATTTTTGTAAAACAAAAATGCAACGCGAGAG
CGCTAATTTTTCAAACAAAGAATCTGAGCTGCATTTTTACAGAACAGAAATGCAACGCGAGAGCGCTATT
TTACCAACAAAGAATCTATACTTCTTTTTTGTTCTACAAAAATGCATCCCGAGAGCGCTATTTTTCTAAC
AAAGCATCTTAGATTACTTTTTTTCTCCTTTGTGCGCTCTATAATGCAGTCTCTTGATAACTTTTTGCAC
TGTAGGTCCGTTAAGGTTAGAAGAAGGCTACTTTGGTGTCTATTTTCTCTTCCATAAAAAAAGCCTGACT
CCACTTCCCGCGTTTACTGATTACTAGCGAAGCTGCGGGTGCATTTTTTCAAGATAAAGGCATCCCCGAT
TATATTCTATACCGATGTGGATTGCGCATACTTTGTGAACAGAAAGTGATAGCGTTGATGATTCTTCATT
GGTCAGAAAATTATGAACGGTTTCTTCTATTTTGTCTCTATATACTACGTATAGGAAATGTTTACATTTT
CGTATTGTTTTCGATTCACTCTATGAATAGTTCTTACTACAATTTTTTTGTCTAAAGAGTAATACTAGAG
ATAAACATAAAAAATGTAGAGGTCGAGTTTAGATGCAAGTTCAAGGAGCGAAAGGTGGATGGGTAGGTTA
TATAGGGATATAGCACAGAGATATATAGCAAAGAGATACTTTTGAGCAATGTTTGTGGAAGCGGTATTCG
CAATGGGAAGCTCC
[37 nt withheld, positions 4775-4811]
AGATTGTATAAGCAAATATTTAAATTGTAAGCGTTAATATTTTGTTAAAATTCGCGTTAAATTTTTGTTA
AATCAGCTCATTTTTTAACCAATAGGCCGAAATCGGCAAAATCCCTTATAAATCAAAAGAATAGACCGAG
ATAGGGT
[37 nt withheld, positions 4959-4995]
AAAGAACGTGGACTCCAACGTCAAAGG
[49 nt withheld, positions 5023-5071]
T
[91 nt withheld, positions 5073-5163]
G
[124 nt withheld, positions 5165-5288]
GGGGATCGATCCACTAGTCCACGGATTAGAAGCCGCCGAGCGGGTGACAGCCCTCCGAAGGAAGACTCTC
CTCCGTGCGTCCTCGTCTTCACCGGTCGCGTTCCTGAAACGCAGATGTGCCTCGCGCCGCACTGCTCCGA
ACAATAAAGATTCTACAATACTAGCTTTTATGGTTATGAAGAGGAAAAATTGGCAGTAACCTGGCCCCAC
AAACCTTCAAATGAACGAATCAAATTAACAACCATAGGATGATAATGCGATTAGTTTTTTAGCCTTATTT
CTGGGGTAATTAATCAGCGAAGCGATGATTTTTGATCTATTAACAGATATATAAATGCAAAAACTGCATA
ACCACTTTAACTAATACTTTCAACATTTTCGGTTTGTATTACTTCTTATTCAAATGTAATAAAAGTATCA
ACAAAAAATTGTTAATATACCTCTATACTTTAACGTCAAGGAGAAAAAACCCCGGATCGGACTACTAGCA
GCTGTAATACGACTCACTATAGGGAATATTAAGCTTGGATCATGAAGGTTTTGATTGTCTTGTTGGCTAT
CTTCGCTGCTTTGCCCTTGGCTCTAGCTCAACCGGTTATTTCTACTACCGTCGGTTCCGCTGCAGAAGGC
TCTTTGGACAAGAGAGAAGCTCGGCCGGACGTCATGCCCATCATGGGCTCCTCGGTGTACATCACGGTGG
AGCTGGCCATTGCTGTGCTGGCCATCCTGGGCAATGTGCTGGTGTGCTGGGCCGTGTGGCTCAACAGCAA
CCTGCAGAACGTCACCAACTACTTTGTGGTGTCACTGGCGGCGGCCGACATCGCAGTGGGTGTGCTCGCC
ATCCCCTTTGCCATCACCATCAGCACCGGGTTCTGCGCTGCCTGCCACGGCTGCCTCTTCATTGCCTGCT
TCGTCCTGGTCCTCACGCAGAGCTCCATCTTCAGTCTCCTGGCCATCGCCATTGACCGCTACATTGCCAT
CCGCATCCCGCTCCGGTACAATGGCTTGGTGACCGGCACGAGGGCTAAGGGCATCATTGCCATCTGCTGG
GTGCTGTCGTTTGCCATCGGCCTGACTCCCATGCTAGGTTGGAACAACTGCGGTCAGCCAAAGGAGGGCA
AGAACCACTCCCAGGGCTGCGGGGAGGGCCAAGTGGCCTGTCTCTTTGAGGATGTGGTCCCCATGAACTA
CATGGTGTACTTCAACTTCTTTGCCTGTGTGCTGGTGCCCCTGCTGCTCATGCTGGGTGTCTATTTGCGG
ATCTTCCTGGCGGCGCGACGACAGCTGAAGCAGATGGAGAGCCAGCCTCTGCCGGGGGAGCGGGCACGGT
CCACACTGCAGAAGGAGGTCCATGCTGCCAAGTCACTGGCCATCATTGTGGGGCTCTTTGCCCTCTGCTG
GCTGCCCCTACACATCATCAACTGCTTCACTTTCTTCTGCCCCGACTGCAGCCACGCCCCTCTCTGGCTC
ATGTACCTGGCCATCGTCCTCTCCCACACCAATTCGGTTGTGAATCCCTTCATCTACGCCTACCGTATCC
GCGAGTTCCGCCAGACCTTCCGCAAGATCATTCGCAGCCACGTCCTGAGGCAGCAAGAACCTTTCAAGGC
AGCTGGCACCAGTGCCCGGGTCTTGGCAGCTCATGGCAGTGACGGAGAGCAGGTCAGCCTCCGTCTCAAC
GGCCACCCGCCAGGAGTGTGGGCCAACGGCAGTGCTCCCCACCCTGAGCGGAGGCCCAATGGCTACGCCC
TGGGGCTGGTGAGTGGAGGGAGTGCCCAAGAGTCCCAGGGGAACACGGGCCTCCCAGACGTGGAGCTCCT
TAGCCATGAGCTCAAGGGAGTGTGCCCAGAGCCCCCTGGCCTAGATGACCCCCTGGCCCAGGATGGAGCA
GGAGTGTCCCCGCGGATGGTGAGCAAGGGCGAGGAGCTGTTCACCGGGGTGGTGCCCATCCTGGTCGAGC
TGGACGGCGACGTAAACGGCCACAAGTTCAGCGTGTCCGGCGAGGGCGAGGGCGATGCCACCTACGGCAA
GCTGACCCTGAAGTTCATCTGCACCACCGGCAAGCTGCCCGTGCCCTGGCCCACCCTCGTGACCACCCTG
ACCTACGGCGTGCAGTGCTTCAGCCGCTACCCCGACCACATGAAGCAGCACGACTTCTTCAAGTCCGCCA
TGCCCGAAGGCTACGTCCAGGAGCGCACCATCTTCTTCAAGGACGACGGCAACTACAAGACCCGCGCCGA
GGTGAAGTTCGAGGGCGACACCCTGGTGAACCGCATCGAGCTGAAGGGCATCGACTTCAAGGAGGACGGC
AACATCCTGGGGCACAAGCTGGAGTACAACTACAACAGCCACAACGTCTATATCATGGCCGACAAGCAGA
AGAACGGCATCAAGGTGAACTTCAAGATCCGCCACAACATCGAGGACGGCAGCGTGCAGCTCGCCGACCA
CTACCAGCAGAACACCCCCATCGGCGACGGCCCCGTGCTGCTGCCCGACAACCACTACCTGAGCACCCAG
TCCGCCCTGAGCAAAGACCCCAACGAGAAGCGCGATCACATGGTCCTGCTGGAGTTCGTGACCGCCGCCG
GGATCACTCTCGGCATGGACGAGCTGTACAAGCACGTGTCATCACATCATCATCATCATCATCATCATCA
TCATTAATAACTTAAGAGTTGAAGACATGGGTATCTATTACTGTACGGCTCGAGCATGCATCTAGAGGGC
CGCATCATGTAATTAGTTATGTCACGCTTACATTCACGCCCTCCCCCCACATCCGCTCTAACCGAAAAGG
AAGGAGTTAGACAACCTGAAGTCTAGGTCCCTATTTATTTTTTTATAGTTATGTTAGTATTAAGAACGTT
ATTTATATTTCAAATTTTTCTTTTTTTTCTGTACAGACGCGTGTACGCATGTAACATTATACTGAAAACC
TTGCTTGAGAAGGTTTTGGGACGCTCGAAGGCTTTAATTTGCAAGCTGCGGCCCTGCATTAATGAATCGG
CCAACGCGCGGGGAGAGGCGGTTTGCGTATTGGGCGCTCTTCCGCTTCCTCGCTCACTGACTCGCTGCGC
TCGGTCGTTCGGCTGCGGCGAGCGGTATCAGCTCACTCAAAGGCGGTAATACGGTTATCCACAGAATCAG
GGGATAACGCAGGAAAGAACATGTGAGCAAAAGGCCAGCAAAAGGCCAGGAACCGTAAAAAGGCCGCGTT
GCTGGCGTTTTTCCATAGGCTCCGCCCCCCTGACGAGCATCACAAAAATCGACGCTCAAGTCAGAGGTGG
CGAAACCCGACAGGACTATAAAGATACCAGGCGTTTCCCCCTGGAAGCTCCCTCGTGCGCTCTCCTGTTC
CGACCCTGCCGCTTACCGGATACCTGTCCGCCTTTCTCCCTTCGGGAAGCGTGGCGCTTTCTCATAGCTC
ACGCTGTAGGTATCTCAGTTCGGTGTAGGTCGTTCGCTCCAAGCTGGGCTGTGTGCACGAACCCCCCGTT
CAGCCCGACCGCTGCGCCTTATCCGGTAACTATCGTCTTGAGTCCAACCCGGTAAGACACGACTTATCGC
CACTGGCAGCAGCCACTGGTAACAGGATTAGCAGAGCGAGGTATGTAGGCAGTGCTACAGAGTTCTTGAA
GTGGTGGCCTAACTACGGCTACACTAGAAGAACAGTATTTGGTATCTGCGCTCTGCTGAAGCCAGTTACC
TTCGGAAAAAGAGTTGGTAGCTCTTGATCCGGCAAACAAACCACCGCTGGTAGCGGTGGTTTTTTTGTTT
GCAAGCAGCAGATTACGCGCAGAAAAAAAGGATCTCAAGAAGATCCTTTGATCTTTTCTACGGGGTCTGA
CGCTCAGTGG
Features (pLannotate 1.2.2; 15 found; start..end, strand, type, name):
    129..989     -  CDS            AmpR: β-lactamase; bla; confers resistance to ampicillin, carbenicillin, and related antibiotics
   1357..1458    -  CDS            HVM33_MOUSE (fragment): Experimental evidence at protein level: Swiss-Prot protein existence level 1. From Mus musculus (Mouse).
   1451..2575    -  CDS            FEX1: FEX1_YEAST - Experimental evidence at protein level: Swiss-Prot protein existence level 1. Fluoride channel required for the rapid expulsion of cytoplasmic fluoride. From Saccharomyces cerevisiae (strain ATCC 204508 / S288c) (Baker's yeast).
   3294..3315    -  promoter       tet promoter (fragment): E. coli promoter for tetracycline efflux protein gene
   3353..3733    +  CDS            RAF1 (fragment): RAF_YEAST - Experimental evidence at transcript level: Swiss-Prot protein existence level 2. Antagonizes transcriptional repression of recombinase FLP by REP1-REP2. May play a role in plasmid partitioning. From Saccharomyces cerevisiae (strain ATCC 204508 / S288c) (Baker's yeast).
   3887..4764    -  rep_origin     2μ ori: yeast 2μ plasmid origin of replication
   4860..5288    -  rep_origin     f1 ori (sequence partly withheld): f1 bacteriophage origin of replication; arrow indicates direction of (+) strand synthesis
   5310..5751    +  promoter       GAL1 promoter: S. cerevisiae GAL1; inducible promoter, regulated by Gal4
   5783..5801    +  promoter       T7 promoter: promoter for bacteriophage T7 RNA polymerase
   5952..7187    +  CDS            ADORA2A: AA2AR_HUMAN - Also known as ADORA2. Experimental evidence at protein level: Swiss-Prot protein existence level 1. Receptor for adenosine (By similarity). The activity of this receptor is mediated by G proteins which activate adenylyl cyclase (By similarity). From Homo sapiens (Human).
   7194..7910    +  CDS            EGFP: EGFP is a basic (constitutively fluorescent) green fluorescent protein published in 1996, derived from Aequorea victoria. It is reported to be a rapidly-maturing weak dimer with moderate acid sensitivity.
   7923..7940    +  CDS            capTEV™ (fragment): composite tag for in vivo biotinylation, TEV protease cleavage, and 6xHis tagging
   8023..8270    +  terminator     CYC1 terminator: S. cerevisiae CYC1; transcription terminator for CYC1
   8282..8335    -  CDS            lacI (fragment): lac repressor; lacI; The lac repressor binds to the lac operator to inhibit transcription in E. coli. This inhibition can be relieved by adding lactose or isopropyl-β-D-thiogalactopyranoside (IPTG).
   8518..9106    -  rep_origin     ori: high-copy-number ColE1/pMB1/pBR322/pUC origin of replication
