[The description below was written by a language model from this plasmid's Addgene catalogue record and pLannotate feature annotations shown in this document.]
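Description:
pEFEX3-A2aGH is a yeast expression plasmid of about 9.1 kb derived from pYES2, built as an E. coli–Saccharomyces cerevisiae shuttle vector. In bacteria it replicates from a high-copy ColE1/pUC-type origin and is selected with ampicillin through the β-lactamase gene. An f1 origin is also present. In yeast it is maintained episomally by the 2μ origin, with an adjacent fragment of 2μ plasmid sequence (RAF1). No URA3 or other auxotrophic marker is annotated in either feature table. Instead, the plasmid carries the S. cerevisiae FEX1 gene, which encodes a fluoride channel that expels cytoplasmic fluoride. According to the record, FEX1 is driven by the REV1 promoter, although this promoter is not itself annotated. The associated publication title concerns engineered fluoride sensitivity for biocontainment and selection, which suggests that FEX1 serves as the selectable element in fluoride-sensitive host strains.

The second cassette lies on the opposite strand from FEX1 and places the human adenosine A2a receptor (ADORA2A), a G protein-coupled receptor, under the galactose-inducible, Gal4-regulated GAL1 promoter. A T7 promoter from the backbone sits just downstream of it. The receptor is fused at its C terminus to EGFP, followed by a polyhistidine tag (10×His per the record, detected by the annotation tool as a His-tag fragment). This allows fluorescence readout of expression and supports affinity purification. The catalogue describes MFα terminators for both cassettes, whereas the feature tables annotate a CYC1 terminator after the receptor fusion, so the exact terminator arrangement is unclear. Short hits to a mouse immunoglobulin, lacI and the tet promoter appear to be incidental matches. The depositor and sequencing-derived records agree closely in layout.
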