Addgene plasmid #160545: pEFEX3-A2aGH
Purpose: pYES2 derivative reporter plasmid encoding PREV1-Saccharomyces cerevisiae FEX1-MFaT; as well as PGAL1-Homo sapiens ADORA2A-EGFP-10HIS-MFaT.
Depositing lab: Michelle O'Malley. Depositing organization: University of California, Santa Barbara. Publication: Engineered fluoride sensitivity enables biocontainment and selection of genetically-modified yeasts. Yoo JI, Seppala S, O'Malley MA. Nat Commun. 2020 Oct 29;11(1):5459. doi: 10.1038/s41467-020-19271-1. PubMed 33122649.
Backbone
  Vector backbone: pYES2
  Vector type: Yeast Expression
Growth in bacteria
  Bacterial resistance: Ampicillin, 100 μg/mL
  Growth temperature: 37°C
  Growth strain: DH5alpha
  Copy number: Unknown
Gene/Insert
  Cloning method: Restriction Enzyme; 5′ cloning site unknown (unknown if destroyed); 3′ cloning site unknown (unknown if destroyed)
  Sequencing primers: 5′ unknown
Terms and licenses: Academic/Nonprofit Terms; Industry Terms: Not Available to Industry
How to cite: pEFEX3-A2aGH was a gift from Michelle O'Malley (Addgene plasmid # 160545 ; http://n2t.net/addgene:160545 ; RRID:Addgene_160545)
